Addgene plasmid #216923: pST39-Mega'-deltaFU
Purpose: Mega' with knockout of GvpF and GvpU
Depositing lab: George Lu. Depositing organization: Rice University. Publication: Elucidating the assembly of gas vesicles by systematic protein-protein interaction analysis. Iburg M, Anderson AP, Wong VT, Anton ED, He A, Lu GJ. EMBO J. 2024 Oct;43(19):4156-4172. doi: 10.1038/s44318-024-00178-2. Epub 2024 Sep 3. PubMed 39227754.
Backbone
  Vector backbone: pST39
  Vector type: Bacterial Expression
Growth in bacteria
  Bacterial resistance: Ampicillin, 100 μg/mL
  Growth temperature: 30°C
  Growth strain: DH5alpha
  Copy number: Low Copy
Gene/Insert
  Gene/Insert name: Mega' with knockout of GvpF and GvpU
  Species: Synthetic; Priestia megaterium
  Cloning method: Gibson Cloning
Terms and licenses: Academic/Nonprofit Terms; Industry Terms: Not Available to Industry
Depositor comments: Please visit https://www.biorxiv.org/content/10.1101/2023.07.23.550228v1 for bioRxiv preprint.
How to cite: pST39-Mega'-deltaFU was a gift from George Lu (Addgene plasmid # 216923 ; http://n2t.net/addgene:216923 ; RRID:Addgene_216923)
