[The description below was written by a language model from this plasmid's Addgene catalogue record and pLannotate feature annotations shown in this document.]
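Description:
pST39-Mega'-deltaFU is a bacterial expression plasmid of about 7.4 kb built on the pST39 backbone. It carries a variant of the Priestia (formerly Bacillus) megaterium gas vesicle gene cluster, called Mega' in the record, in which GvpF and GvpU have been knocked out. The plasmid replicates in E. coli through a ColE1/pMB1-type origin. It also retains the rop gene and the pBR322 bom region, which fits the low copy number listed in the catalogue. Selection is by ampicillin resistance, provided by a TEM beta-lactamase (bla) gene under its own promoter. The short "RSF ori" and mbeC fragments in the annotation probably reflect homology within this pBR322-derived backbone rather than separate functional elements.

The payload lies between a T7 promoter and a T7 terminator, so the cluster is transcribed by T7 RNA polymerase in a suitable E. coli expression host. Within this roughly 4.8 kb region the automated annotation identifies only three genes. These are gvpB, the GvpA-type major shell protein, along with gvpS and gvpJ. The unannotated stretches between them presumably hold the remaining cluster genes, but the feature table does not name them. The record also does not say how the GvpF and GvpU knockouts were made. The short OsADH 5'-UTR and SET1 hits are fragmentary matches and are unlikely to be designed elements.

The insert is described as synthetic and was assembled by Gibson cloning. The associated study examined gas vesicle assembly through systematic protein-protein interaction analysis. In that setting, this construct most plausibly serves as a deletion variant for testing what GvpF and GvpU contribute to gas vesicle formation in a heterologous host.
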