Features (pLannotate 1.2.2; 15 found; start..end, strand, type, name):
     48..181     +  rep_origin     RSF ori (fragment): Plasmids containing the RSF 1030 origin of replication can be propagated in E. coli cells that contain additional plasmids with compatible origins.
    186..325     -  misc_feature   bom: basis of mobility region from pBR322
    427..618     -  CDS            rop: Rop protein, which maintains plasmids at low copy number; rop
    658..768     +  CDS            mbeC (fragment): MBEC_ECOLX - Experimental evidence at protein level: Swiss-Prot protein existence level 1. Required for efficient mobilization of ColE1 plasmid and is thus essential to promote the specific transfer of the plasmid during conjugation. Probably functions by inducing DNA bending, helping the MbeA relaxase to melt the DNA around the nic site and cleave the phosphodiester bond. Binds specifically double-stranded DNA (dsDNA) containing the ColE1 oriT but does not recognize the inverted repeat (IR). From Escherichia coli.
    855..873     +  promoter       T7 promoter: promoter for bacteriophage T7 RNA polymerase
   1121..1384    +  CDS            gvpB: GVPB_BACME - Protein inferred from homology: Swiss-Prot protein existence level 3. Gas vesicles are small, hollow, gas filled protein structures that are found in several microbial planktonic microorganisms. They allow the positioning of the organism at the favorable depth for growth. GvpA type proteins form the essential core of the structure. From Bacillus megaterium.
   3138..3154    +  5'UTR          OsADH 5'-UTR (fragment): translational enhancer from the 5'-UTR of the Oryza sativa alcohol dehydrogenase gene (Sugio et al., 2008)
   3795..4079    +  CDS            gvpS: GVPS_BACME - Protein inferred from homology: Swiss-Prot protein existence level 3. Gas vesicles are small, hollow, gas filled protein structures that are found in several microbial planktonic microorganisms. They allow the positioning of the organism at the favorable depth for growth (By similarity). From Bacillus megaterium.
   4342..4641    +  CDS            gvpJ: GVPJ_BACME - Protein inferred from homology: Swiss-Prot protein existence level 3. Gas vesicles are small, hollow, gas filled protein structures that are found in several microbial planktonic microorganisms. They allow the positioning of the organism at the favorable depth for growth. This protein could be important for the shape determination of the gas vesicle. From Bacillus megaterium.
   5624..5673    +  CDS            SET1 (fragment): solubility-enhancement tag derived from T7 phage gene 10B
   5681..5728    +  terminator     T7 terminator: transcription terminator for bacteriophage T7 RNA polymerase
   5795..5886    +  promoter       AmpR promoter: bla
   5887..6744    +  CDS            bla: BLAT_ECOLX - Experimental evidence at protein level: Swiss-Prot protein existence level 1. TEM-type are the most prevalent beta-lactamases in enterobacteria; they hydrolyze the beta-lactam bond in susceptible beta-lactam antibiotics, thus conferring resistance to penicillins and cephalosporins. TEM-3 and TEM-4 are capable of hydrolyzing cefotaxime and ceftazidime. TEM-5 is capable of hydrolyzing ceftazidime. TEM-6 is capable of hydrolyzing ceftazidime and aztreonam. TEM-8/CAZ-2, TEM- 16/CAZ-7 and TEM-24/CAZ-6 are markedly active against ceftazidime. IRT- 4 shows resistance to beta-lactamase in
   6751..6790    +  terminator     fd terminator: central terminator from bacteriophage fd (Otsuka and Kunisawa, 1982)
   6821..7409    +  rep_origin     ori: high-copy-number ColE1/pMB1/pBR322/pUC origin of replication
>Addgene plasmid #216923 | pST39-Mega'-deltaFU | addgene full sequence | sequence record 446657 | Addgene NGS Result
AACGCCAGCAACGCGGCCTTTTTACGGTTCCTGGCCTTTTGCTGGCCTTTTGCTCACATGTTCTTTCCTG
CGTTATCCCCTGATTCTGTGGATAACCGTATTACCGCCTTTGAGTGAGCTGATACCGCTCGCCGCAGCCG
AACGACCGAGCGCAGCGAGTCAGTGAGCGAGGAAGCGGAAGAGCGCCTGATGCGGTATTTTCTCCTTACG
CATCTGTGCGGTATTTCACACCGCAATGGTGCACTCTCAGTACAATCTGCTCTGATGCCGCATAGTTAAG
CCAGTATACACTCCGCTATCGCTACGTGACTGGGTCATGGCTGCGCCCCGACACCCGCCAACACCCGCTG
ACGCGCCCTGACGGGCTTGTCTGCTCCCGGCATCCGCTTACAGACAAGCTGTGACCGTCTCCGGGAGCTG
CATGTGTCAGAGGTTTTCACCGTCATCACCGAAACGCGCGAGGCAGCTGCGGTAAAGCTCATCAGCGTGG
TCGTGAAGCGATTCACAGATGTCTGCCTGTTCATCCGCGTCCAGCTCGTTGAGTTTCTCCAGAAGCGTTA
ATGTCTGGCTTCTGATAAAGCGGGCCATGTTAAGGGCGGTTTTTTCCTGTTTGGTCACTGATGCCTCCGT
GTAAGGGGGATTTCTGTTCATGGGGTAATGATACCGATGAAACGAGAGAGGATGCTCACGATACGGGTTA
CTGATGATGAACATGCCCGGTTACTGGAACGTTGTGAGGGTAAACAACTGGCGGTATGGATGCGGCGGGA
CCAGAGAAAAATCACTCAGGGTCAATGCCAGCGCTTCGTTAATACAGATGTAGGTGTTGGCACCATGCAT
CGATCCCGCGAAATTAATACGACTCACTATAGGGAGACCACAACGGTTTCCCTCTAGAGATAGCTTAGCG
ATGTGAAAGAAGCTGGAGAAAACTTTCAAGAAAAAGTTTCTTCTTCAGACGATAAAGAGAAGTCAAAAAA
TAAGCGGAAAATAAAAGGCGTAAATCAGATTAAAAAAGCAACGGATATTAAAAGCTCTACTAAGATTAAA
AGTTCTAATGATATTAAATCATCTACAGATTTAAAAACAATGGGATCATAAGCGAAAGGAGAAATGAGAT
ATGTCTATTCAAAAAAGTACTAATAGTTCAAGTTTAGCAGAAGTCATTGACCGTATTTTAGATAAAGGAA
TTGTTATTGATGCTTTTGCAAGAGTTTCTGTTGTAGGAATTGAAATTTTAACGATTGAAGCGCGAGTGGT
TATTGCCAGTGTTGATACATGGTTACGCTATGCAGAAGCAGTAGGGCTTCTTCGTGACGACGTAGAAGAA
AACGGTCTTCCTGAACGTTCAAATTCAAGTGAAGGGCAGCCGCGTTTTAGTATTTAATATGAAGTGGTAT
GGAACCTTCCTTTTTTGAGGGTGGTTCCAGCTTTTAGATCTAACTATTGGAGGCTACTAAAAATGGAAAT
TAAAAAAATTATGCAAGCCGTGAACGACTTTTTCGGTGAACACGTAGCTCCTCCTCATAAAATTACCTCG
GTGGAAGCTACTGAAGATGAAGGTTGGAGAGTTATTGTTGAAGTCATTGAAGAACGAGAATATATGAAAA
AATACGCCAAAGATGAAATGCTCGGAACGTACGAGTGCTTTGTAAATAAAGAAAAAGAAGTCATTTCATT
CAAACGACTCGACGTCAGATATAGAAGCGCCATTGGCATTGAAGCATAAACGATAAGATGGCAGGAGGAA
CGTAAAAATGACCGTCTTAACAGACAAAAGGAAAAAAGGCAGTGGAGCTTTTATACAAGATGACGAGACA
AAAGAGGTTCTTTCAAGAGCGCTGAGCTATTTAAAATCCGGCTATTCCATTCATTTTACAGGTCCTGCCG
GCGGAGGCAAAACCTCTTTAGCGCGAGCGCTTGCTAAAAAGAGAAAGCGTCCTGTAATGCTGATGCACGG
GAATCACGAGCTCAACAACAAAGATTTAATTGGCGATTTTACGGGATACACGAGCAAAAAAGTAATCGAC
CAGTACGTTCGTTCTGTCTATAAAAAAGATGAACAGGTGAGTGAAAACTGGCAGGATGGCCGATTGCTTG
AAGCTGTAAAAAATGGCTATACGCTGATTTACGACGAATTTACTCGTTCTAAGCCTGCGACGAATAATAT
CTTTCTATCGATATTAGAAGAAGGCGTGCTGCCGCTGTATGGAGTAAAAATGACCGATCCTTTTGTGCGC
GTGCATCCCGATTTCCGCGTCATCTTCACAAGCAATCCAGCTGAGTATGCCGGCGTATATGATACGCAAG
ATGCGCTTCTCGACAGGTTAATTACCATGTTTATTGATTATAAAGACATCGACAGAGAGACAGCGATTTT
AACGGAGAAAACGGACGTAGAAGAAGATGAAGCGCGCACAATTGTAACGCTCGTAGCAAACGTGCGAAAC
CGCTCTGGAGACGAAAACAGCAGCGGACTTAGCCTGCGGGCTTCGCTTATGATCGCTACCCTTGCCACGC
AGCAAGACATTCCTATCGATGGAAGTGACGAAGATTTTCAAACGTTATGTATCGATATTTTGCATCATCC
GCTTACCAAATGTTTGGATGAAGAAAATGCAAAAAGCAAAGCCGAAAAAATCATTTTAGAAGAATGTAAG
AATATAGACACTGAAGAAAAGTAAGTAGAAGAGAAATAACGTGCTTCACAAATTAGTAACCGCACCCATT
AACCTTGTAGTGAAAATCGGCGAAAAAGTACAGGAAGAAGCTGATAAACAGCTATATGACCTTCCGACGA
TTCAGCAAAAGCTCATTCAGCTTCAAATGATGTTTGAGCTTGGTGAAATTCCAGAAGAAGCGTTTCAAGA
AAAAGAAGATGAATTGTTAATGAGGTACGAAATTGCGAAACGCAGAGAAATTGAACAATGGGAAGAGCTA
ACACAAAAAAGAAATGAGGAATCCTAGATGGGAGAATTACTGTATTTATACGGTTTAATTCCAACAAAAG
AAGCAGCAGCCATAGAGCCGTTTCCATCTTATAAGGGGTTTGACGGAGAACATTCACTGTACCCAATTGC
GTTTGATCAGGTGACGGCTGTAGTTTCTAAGCTGGATGCTGACACCTATTCAGAAAAAGTGATTCAAGAA
AAAATGGAGCAGGATATGAGCTGGCTGCAGGAAAAAGCATTTCATCATCACGAAACGGTAGCCGCTTTGT
ACGAAGAATTTACGATCATTCCATTAAAATTTTGCACCATTTATAAAGGTGAAGAAAGTCTGCAGGCAGC
TATTGAGATTAACAAAGAAAAGATAGAGAATTCACTGACGCTGCTTCAAGGAAATGAAGAGTGGAATGTG
AAAATTTACTGTGATGATACAGAGCTTAAAAAAGGAATCAGCGAAACGAATGAAAGCGTGAAAGCGAAAA
AACAAGAAATTAGTCACTTATCACCAGGAAGACAGTTTTTTGAAAAGAAAAAAATAGATCAGCTGATTGA
AAAAGAATTAGAGCTTCACAAAAACAAAGTGTGTGAAGAGATACATGACAAGCTAAAAGAATTATCGCTT
TATGACTCTGTTAAAAAGAATTGGAGCAAAGACGTAACTGGCGCAGCTGAACAGATGGCGTGGAACAGCG
TGTTTCTTCTCCCGTCTCTGCAGATTACTAAGTTCGTAAACGAAATAGAAGAGCTTCAGCAAAGGCTTGA
AAATAAAGGCTGGAAGTTTGAAGTGACGGGACCATGGCCGCCCTATCATTTCTCGAGCTTTGCGTAAAGT
GAGGAATTAACATTATGTCTCTTAAACAATCCATGGAGAATAAAGATATTGCTCTTATTGATATTTTAGA
TGTCATTTTAGATAAAGGAGTCGCCATTAAAGGAGACTTAATCATTTCCATAGCTGGCGTCGATTTAGTG
TATTTGGATTTGCGGGTGCTTATTTCTTCGGTTGAAACGCTTGTGCAAGCAAAAGAAGGAAATCACAAAC
CAATCACTTCTGAACAATTTGATAAACAAAAGGAGGAATTAATGGATGCAACCGGTCAGCCAAGCAAATG
GACGAATCCACTTGGATCCTGATCAAGCTGAACAAGGCTTAGCGCAGCTTGTGATGACAGTTATTGAGCT
ATTGAGGCAAATCGTTGAACGTCATGCCATGAGGCGGGTGGAGGGTGGAACGTTGACGGACGAACAAATT
GAAAACTTAGGAATTGCACTAATGAACTTAGAAGAAAAAATGGACGAGTTGAAAGAGGTGTTCGGTCTGG
ATGCAGAAGATTTAAATATTGATCTTGGACCGCTAGGCAGCCTGCTTTAAGCGGTCAGTAGGAGGAACAG
TATGGCAGTCGAACATAATATGCAGTCAAGTACGATTGTAGATGTGCTCGAAAAGATTTTGGATAAAGGA
GTCGTTATAGCGGGGGACATCACCGTAGGAATTGCAGATGTCGAGCTATTAACGATAAAGATCCGCTTGA
TTGTGGCTTCGGTTGATAAGGCAAAAGAAATCGGCATGGACTGGTGGGAAAATGATCCGTATCTCAGTTC
AAAAGGAGCCAATAACAAAGCGCTCGAAGAAGAAAATAAAATGCTGCATGAGCGGTTAAAAACGCTTGAA
GAAAAAATAGAAACGAAACGTTAAAAACTGTACGCTACTTAAAAAATGGAGGGATTTACAATGGCAACTG
AAACAAAATTAGATAACACACAGGCAGAAAACAAGGAAAATAAAAATGCGGAAAACGGTTCAAAAGAAAA
GAACGGTTCAAAAGCAAGCAAAACAACAAGCAGCGGGCCAATCAAACGAGCGGTAGCAGGAGGCATCATC
GGTGCAACGATTGGATATGTATCGACTCCTGAAAATCGAAAAAGTCTCCTTGACCGCATTGATACAGACG
AATTAAAAAGCAAAGCATCTGATTTAGGAACAAAGGTAAAAGAAAAATCAAAAAGCAGCGTGGCCAGCCT
GAAAACATCTGCGGGAAGCTTGTTTAAAAAAGATAAAGATAAATCAAAAGATGATGAAGAAAACGTAAAT
TCTTCTAGTAGCGAAACAGAAGACGATAACGTTCAAGAGTACGACGAGTTAAAAGAAGAAAATCAAACTC
TTCAAGATCGCTTATCACAGCTTGAAGAAAAAATGAACATGCTTGTTGAGCTTAGCCTCAATAAAAATCA
AGACGAAGAAGCGGAAGATACAGATTCCGACGAAGAAGAGAACGATGAGAACGATGAAAACGATGAAAAC
GAGCAGGACGATGAAAACGAAGAAGAAACATCTAAGCCACGTAAAAAGGATAAAAAAGAAGCTGAGGAAG
AAGAAAGTGAAAGTGACGAAGACAGCGAGGAAGAAGAGGAAGATTCTCGCTCAAACAAAAAAAATAAAAA
AGTAAAAACAGAAGAAGAAGACGAAGATGAAAGCGAAGAAGAAAAAAAGGAAGCGAAACCAAAAAAGTCA
ACAGCTAAAAAATCAAAAAATACAAAAGCAAAGAAAAACACGGACGAAGAAGATGATGAAGCAACATCTC
TTTCTAGTGAAGACGATACAACAGCCTAAGACGTCGTCACATTTGCTTCTGCTTGCTGCAGTCCGGATTC
GCGAACGCGTCTCGAGAGATCCGGCTGCTAACAAAGCCCGAAAGGAAGCTGAGTTGGCTGCTGCCACCGC
TGAGCAATAACTAGCATAACCCCTTGGGGCCTCTAAACGGGTCTTGAGGGGTTTTTTGCTGAAAGGAGGA
ACTATATCCGACTAGTAGCCCGCCTAATGAGCGGGCTTTTTTTTAATTCCCCTATTTGTTTATTTTTCTA
AATACATTCAAATATGTATCCGCTCATGAGACAATAACCCTGATAAATGCTTCAATAATATTGAAAAAGG
AAGAGTATGAGTATTCAACATTTCCGTGTCGCCCTTATTCCCTTTTTTGCGGCATTTTGCCTTCCTGTTT
TTGCTCACCCAGAAACGCTCGTGAAAGTAAAAGACGCAGAGGACCAATTGGGGGCACGAGTGGGATACAT
AGAACTGGACTTGAATAGCGGTAAAATCCTTGAGAGTTTTCGCCCTGAAGAGCGTTTTCCAATGATGAGC
ACTTTCAAAGTTCTGCTATGTGGAGCAGTATTATCCCGTGTAGATGCGGGGCAAGAGCAACTCGGACGAC
GAATACACTATTCGCAGAATGACTTGGTTGAATACTCCCCAGTGACAGAAAAGCACCTTACGGACGGAAT
GACGGTAAGAGAATTATGTAGTGCCGCCATAACGATGAGTGATAACACTGCGGCGAACTTACTTCTGACA
ACCATCGGTGGACCGAAGGAATTAACCGCTTTTTTGCACAATATGGGAGACCATGTAACTCGCCTTGACC
GTTGGGAACCAGAACTGAATGAAGCCATACCAAACGACGAGCGAGACACCACAATGCCTGCGGCAATGGC
AACAACATTACGCAAACTATTAACTGGCGAACTACTTACTCTGGCTTCACGGCAACAATTAATAGACTGG
CTTGAAGCGGATAAAGTTGCAGGACCACTACTGCGTTCGGCACTTCCTGCTGGCTGGTTTATTGCTGATA
AATCTGGGGCAGGAGAGCGTGGTTCACGGGGTATCATTGCCGCACTTGGACCAGATGGTAAGCCTTCCCG
TATCGTAGTTATCTACACGACGGGTAGTCAGGCAACTATGGACGAACGAAATAGACAGATTGCTGAAATA
GGGGCTTCACTGATTAAGCATTGGTAAACCGATACAATTAAAGGCTCCTTTTGGAGCCTTTTTTTTTGGA
CGGACCGGTAGAAAAGATCAAAGGATCTTCTTGAGATCCTTTTTTTCTGCGCGTAATCTGCTGCTTGCAA
ACAAAAAAACCACCGCTACCAGCGGTGGTTTGTTTGCCGGATCAAGAGCTACCAACTCTTTTTCCGAAGG
TAACTGGCTTCAGCAGAGCGCAGATACCAAATACTGTCCTTCTAGTGTAGCCGTAGTTAGGCCACCACTT
CAAGAACTCTGTAGCACCGCCTACATACCTCGCTCTGCTAATCCTGTTACCAGTGGCTGCTGCCAGTGGC
GATAAGTCGTGTCTTACCGGGTTGGACTCAAGACGATAGTTACCGGATAAGGCGCAGCGGTCGGGCTGAA
CGGGGGGTTCGTGCACACAGCCCAGCTTGGAGCGAACGACCTACACCGAACTGAGATACCTACAGCGTGA
GCTATGAGAAAGCGCCACGCTTCCCGAAGGGAGAAAGGCGGACAGGTATCCGGTAAGCGGCAGGGTCGGA
ACAGGAGAGCGCACGAGGGAGCTTCCAGGGGGAAACGCCTGGTATCTTTATAGTCCTGTCGGGTTTCGCC
ACCTCTGACTTGAGCGTCGATTTTTGTGATGCTCGTCAGGGGGGCGGAGCCTATGGAAA
